Addgene plasmid #245843: DiapAR10
Purpose: Archael (Diapherotrites AR10) 16S rRNA expression
Depositing lab: Roland Hatzenpichler. Depositing organization: Montana State University. Publication: A collection of archaeal 16S rRNA Clone-FISH cultures for probe validation in fluorescence in situ hybridization experiments. Van Beek JM, Robles G, Mewalal R, Blaby I, Hatzenpichler R. Microbiol Resour Announc. 2025 Dec 11;14(12):e0113125. doi: 10.1128/mra.01131-25. Epub 2025 Nov 17. PubMed 41247030.
Backbone
  Vector backbone: pcr2.1-oriT
  Vector type: Other
Growth in bacteria
  Bacterial resistance: Ampicillin and Kanamycin, 100 & 50 μg/mL
  Growth temperature: 37°C
  Growth strain: DH5alpha
  Copy number: High Copy
Gene/Insert
  Gene/Insert name: 16S rRNA
  Species: Diapherotrites_AR10
  Cloning method: Gibson Cloning
  Sequencing primers: 5′ ATTGTAATACGACTCACTATAGGGCGAATT; 3′ CTAGCATAACCCCTTGGGGCCTCTAAACGGGTCTTGAGGGGTTTTTTGTGCATGCTCGAGCGGCCGCCAGTGTGATGG
Resource information
  A portion of this plasmid was derived from a plasmid made by: DOE Joint Genome Institute
Terms and licenses: Academic/Nonprofit Terms; Industry Terms: Not Available to Industry
How to cite: DiapAR10 was a gift from Roland Hatzenpichler (Addgene plasmid # 245843 ; http://n2t.net/addgene:245843 ; RRID:Addgene_245843)
