[The description below was written by a language model from this plasmid's Addgene catalogue record and pLannotate feature annotations shown in this document.]
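Description:
DiapAR10 is a high-copy E. coli plasmid built on the pcr2.1-oriT backbone that carries the 16S rRNA gene of the uncultured archaeon Diapherotrites AR10, inserted by Gibson cloning. It replicates from a ColE1/pUC-type origin and is selected with both ampicillin (β-lactamase) and kanamycin (neo/nptII). The backbone also retains an f1 phage origin, remnants of the lac promoter/operator and lacZα cloning region, and an incP oriT with a traJ fragment. The oriT would allow conjugative mobilisation if transfer functions were supplied in trans.

The payload is an archaeal small-subunit rRNA of about 1.5 kb, placed between a T7 promoter and a T7 terminator so that T7 RNA polymerase can transcribe it at high levels in a suitable E. coli host. The associated publication title places it in a collection of archaeal Clone-FISH cultures. In Clone-FISH, bacterial cells that heterologously express a target rRNA stand in for organisms that cannot be cultured, so that oligonucleotide probes for fluorescence in situ hybridization can be tested and validated against them.

The two sequence records differ in how the cassette is arranged. The depositor's sequence (5,914 nt) shows the rRNA on the forward strand, with its own upstream T7 promoter and a downstream terminator, plus a second, oppositely oriented T7 promoter from the backbone. The repository's sequencing result (5,884 nt) shows the rRNA and terminator on the reverse strand, driven by the single backbone T7 promoter. In both versions the insert lies between a T7 promoter and a terminator, but the orientation relative to the lac promoter should be checked against the sequenced record.
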