Features (pLannotate 1.2.2; 17 found; start..end, strand, type, name):
      2..94      +  CDS            lacI (fragment): lac repressor; lacI; The lac repressor binds to the lac operator to inhibit transcription in E. coli. This inhibition can be relieved by adding lactose or isopropyl-β-D-thiogalactopyranoside (IPTG).
    107..128     +  protein_bind   CAP binding site: CAP binding activates transcription in the presence of cAMP. E. coli catabolite activator protein
    143..173     +  promoter       lac promoter: promoter for the E. coli lac operon
    181..197     +  protein_bind   lac operator: The lac repressor binds to the lac operator to inhibit transcription in E. coli. This inhibition can be relieved by adding lactose or isopropyl-β-D-thiogalactopyranoside (IPTG). lac repressor encoded by lacI
    354..372     +  promoter       T7 promoter: promoter for bacteriophage T7 RNA polymerase
    379..1862    +  ncRNA          SSU rRNA archaea: Accession: RF01959 - Archaeal small subunit ribosomal RNA
   1863..1910    +  terminator     T7 terminator: transcription terminator for bacteriophage T7 RNA polymerase
   1948..1966    -  promoter       T7 promoter: promoter for bacteriophage T7 RNA polymerase
   1969..2126    +  CDS            lacZα (fragment): LacZα fragment of β-galactosidase; lacZ fragment
   2135..2198    -  CDS            traJ (fragment): oriT-recognizing protein; traJ
   2231..2340    -  oriT           oriT: incP origin of transfer
   2535..2958    +  rep_origin     f1 ori (sequence partly withheld): f1 bacteriophage origin of replication; arrow indicates direction of (+) strand synthesis
   2971..3270    +  CDS            tnpA (fragment): TN5P_ECOLX - Also known as tnp. Experimental evidence at protein level: Swiss-Prot protein existence level 1. Mediates transposition of transposon Tn5 by a 'cut and paste' mechanism. First, the monomeric transposase binds the 19 bp inverted DNA repeats flanking the transposon. Then, dimerization of the DNA- bound transposase creates a synaptic DNA complex. After nicking of the first DNA strand, excision of the transposon proceeds through a series of intermediates. The transposase then mediates the insertion of the transposon at a new site by strand transfer. The activity of the wild- type tran
   3302..4093    +  CDS            neo: KKA2_KLEPN - Also known as kan, nptII. Experimental evidence at protein level: Swiss-Prot protein existence level 1. Resistance to kanamycin, neomycin, paromomycin, ribostamycin, butirosin and gentamicin B. From Klebsiella pneumoniae.
   4097..4113    +  promoter       AmpR promoter (fragment): bla
   4114..4974    +  CDS            AmpR: β-lactamase; bla; confers resistance to ampicillin, carbenicillin, and related antibiotics
   5145..5733    +  rep_origin     ori: high-copy-number ColE1/pMB1/pBR322/pUC origin of replication
>Addgene plasmid #245843 | DiapAR10 | depositor full sequence | sequence record 483431 | DiapAR10 sequence 5914 bps
AGCGCCCAATACGCAAACCGCCTCTCCCCGCGCGTTGGCCGATTCATTAATGCAGCTGGCACGACAGGTT
TCCCGACTGGAAAGCGGGCAGTGAGCGCAACGCAATTAATGTGAGTTAGCTCACTCATTAGGCACCCCAG
GCTTTACACTTTATGCTTCCGGCTCGTATGTTGTGTGGAATTGTGAGCGGATAACAATTTCACACAGGAA
ACAGCTATGACCATGATTACGCCAAGCTTGGTACCGAGCTCGGATCCACTAGTAACGGCCGCCAGTGTGC
TGGAATTCGGCTTAAGCCGAATTCTGCAGATATCCATCACACTGGCGGCCGCTCGAGCATGCATCTAGAA
TTGTAATACGACTCACTATAGGGCGAATTATTCCAGCTGATCCTGCTGGCGGATACTGCTATTGAAGTCC
GATTAAGCCATGCAAGTCTAAGAGTCCAGCTATGGGGGCTCTGGCGTACTGCTCAGTAACACGTAGCTAA
TCTACCCTCAAGAAGAGCAAAACCCGGGAAACTGGGCATAATGCTCTATAAGCAGAGGATACTGGAATGT
TCCTTTGCTTAAATGAAGTGCACCATGCAAGCACTTTGCTTGAGGATGAGGCTGCGGCGGATTAGGCTGT
TGGCGGGGTAACTGCCCACCAAACCTTTGATCCGTACGGGCCTTGAGAGAGGGAGCCCGGAGAAGGGTAC
TGAGATAAGGACCCTAGCCCTACGGGGTGCAGCAGGCGCGAAACCTCTGCAATGCGCGAAAGCGTGACAG
GGGGACTTCGAGTGCTAGCTTGCTAGCTTTTGCCAAGCCTAAAAAGCTTGGCGAATAAGTGCTGGGTAAG
ATGCGTGCCAGCCGCCGCGGTAATACGTACAGCACAAGTGGTATCCCCTTATATTGGGCCTAAAGCGTGT
GTAGCCGGTTCTAATAGTCTTTGGTGAAATCAAGGGGCTTAACCCATTGGCTTGCCAAAGATACTTTAAA
ACTCGAGGTTGGTAGACGTGAAGGGAATTTCTGGGGTAGCAGTGAAATGTTGTGATCCCAGAAGGACCAC
CAGTAGCGAAGGCGCTTCACGAGGACAAGCCTGACGGTGAGACACGAAAGCTGAGGGAGCGACCCGGATT
AGATACCCGGTTAGTCTCAGCCGTAAACGATGTGGACTAGGTGTCCTAGTACTCATGTAGTACGGGGGTG
CCGAAGCGAAGGCGCTAAGTCCACCGCCTGGGAAGTATACTCGCAAGGGTGAAACTTAATGGAATTGGCG
GGGGCGCACTACAAGGGGTGGATGCTGCGGTTTAATTGGATAAAACGCCAGACAACTCACCAGGGGCGAC
AGTAGAATGATGGACAGTCTAAAGGGCTTTCCTGACACGCTGAGAGGTGTTGTATGGTCATCGTCAGCTC
GTACTATGAAGCGTCCTGTCAACTCAGGCAACGGGCGAGACCCATGCCATTAGTTGCAATTCTGTCTTTT
GACAGGAGCACTCTAATGGGACTGCAGTGGCAACACTGAGGAAGGAATGGTCAACGATAGATCTGTATGG
CCCGAATCTCCTGGGCTACACGCGGCATACAATGGTTGAGACAATGAGTTCCTAGCCCGAAAGGGTACGG
TAATCCCCAAAACTCAACCACAGTTCGGATCGAGGGTTGTAACCCACCCTCGTGAAGTTGGAATCCCCAG
TAATCGGAAGTCATTATCTTCCGGTGAATAAGTCCCTGCGCCTTGCACACACCGCCCATCAAGCCAGCCG
AGTAGAGTTCGGATGAGCCTCATTTCATTGGAGTGATGCGATTCTGAGTTTTGCGAGGCGGGCTAAGTTG
TAACAAGGTGTCCGTAGGGGAACCTGCGGACGGATCACCTCCCTAGCATAACCCCTTGGGGCCTCTAAAC
GGGTCTTGAGGGGTTTTTTGTGCATGCTCGAGCGGCCGCCAGTGTGATGGAATTCGCCCTATAGTGAGTC
GTATTACAATTCACTGGCCGTCGTTTTACAACGTCGTGACTGGGAAAACCCTGGCGTTACCCAACTTAAT
CGCCTTGCAGCACATCCCCCTTTCGCCAGCTGGCGTAATAGCGAAGAGGCCCGCACCGATCGCCCTTCCC
AACAGTTGCGCAGCCTGAATGGCGAATGGACGCGCTGGAAGGCAGTACACCTTGATAGGTGGGCTGCCCT
TCCTGGTTGGCTTGGTTTCATCAGCCATCCGCTTGCCCTCATCTGTTACGCCGGCGGTAGCCGGCCAGCC
TCGCAGAGCAGGATTCCCGTTGAGCACCGCCAGGTGCGAATAAGGGACAGTGAAGAAGGAACACCCGCTC
GCGGGTGGGCCTACTTCACCTATCCTGCCCGGCTGACGCCGTTGGATACACCAAGGAAAGTCTACACGAA
CCCTTTGGCAAAATCCTGTATATCGTGCGAAAAAGGATGGATATACCGAAAAAATCGCTATAATGACCCC
GAAGCAGGGTTATGCAGCGGAAAAGCGCTGCTTCCCTGCTGTTTTGTGGAATATCTACCGACTGGAAACA
GGCAAATGCAGGAA
[119 nt withheld, positions 2535-2653]
C
[91 nt withheld, positions 2655-2745]
A
[49 nt withheld, positions 2747-2795]
CCTTTGACGTTGGAGTCCACGTTCTTT
[37 nt withheld, positions 2823-2859]
ACCCTATCTCGGTCTATTCTTTTGATTTATAAGGGATTTTGCCGATTTCGGCCTATTGGTTAAAAAATGA
GCTGATTTAACAAAAATTTAACGCGAATTTTAACAAAATTCAGGGCGCAAGGGCTGCTAAAGGAAGCGGA
ACACGTAGAAAGCCAGTCCGCAGAAACGGTGCTGACCCCGGATGAATGTCAGCTACTGGGCTATCTGGAC
AAGGGAAAACGCAAGCGCAAAGAGAAAGCAGGTAGCTTGCAGTGGGCTTACATGGCGATAGCTAGACTGG
GCGGTTTTATGGACAGCAAGCGAACCGGAATTGCCAGCTGGGGCGCCCTCTGGTAAGGTTGGGAAGCCCT
GCAAAGTAAACTGGATGGCTTTCTTGCCGCCAAGGATCTGATGGCGCAGGGGATCAAGATCTGATCAAGA
GACAGGATGAGGATCGTTTCGCATGATTGAACAAGATGGATTGCACGCAGGTTCTCCGGCCGCTTGGGTG
GAGAGGCTATTCGGCTATGACTGGGCACAACAGACAATCGGCTGCTCTGATGCCGCCGTGTTCCGGCTGT
CAGCGCAGGGGCGCCCGGTTCTTTTTGTCAAGACCGACCTGTCCGGTGCCCTGAATGAACTGCAGGACGA
GGCAGCGCGGCTATCGTGGCTGGCCACGACGGGCGTTCCTTGCGCAGCTGTGCTCGACGTTGTCACTGAA
GCGGGAAGGGACTGGCTGCTATTGGGCGAAGTGCCGGGGCAGGATCTCCTGTCATCCCACCTTGCTCCTG
CCGAGAAAGTATCCATCATGGCTGATGCAATGCGGCGGCTGCATACGCTTGATCCGGCTACCTGCCCATT
CGACCACCAAGCGAAACATCGCATCGAGCGAGCACGTACTCGGATGGAAGCCGGTCTTGTCGATCAGGAT
GATCTGGACGAAGAGCATCAGGGGCTCGCGCCAGCCGAACTGTTCGCCAGGCTCAAGGCGCGCATGCCCG
ACGGCGAGGATCTCGTCGTGACCCATGGCGATGCCTGCTTGCCGAATATCATGGTGGAAAATGGCCGCTT
TTCTGGATTCATCGACTGTGGCCGGCTGGGTGTGGCGGACCGCTATCAGGACATAGCGTTGGCTACCCGT
GATATTGCTGAAGAGCTTGGCGGCGAATGGGCTGACCGCTTCCTCGTGCTTTACGGTATCGCCGCTCCCG
ATTCGCAGCGCATCGCCTTCTATCGCCTTCTTGACGAGTTCTTCTGAATTGAAAAAGGAAGAGTATGAGT
ATTCAACATTTCCGTGTCGCCCTTATTCCCTTTTTTGCGGCATTTTGCCTTCCTGTTTTTGCTCACCCAG
AAACGCTGGTGAAAGTAAAAGATGCTGAAGATCAGTTGGGTGCACGAGTGGGTTACATCGAACTGGATCT
CAACAGCGGTAAGATCCTTGAGAGTTTTCGCCCCGAAGAACGTTTTCCAATGATGAGCACTTTTAAAGTT
CTGCTATGTGGCGCGGTATTATCCCGTATTGACGCCGGGCAAGAGCAACTCGGTCGCCGCATACACTATT
CTCAGAATGACTTGGTTGAGTACTCACCAGTCACAGAAAAGCATCTTACGGATGGCATGACAGTAAGAGA
ATTATGCAGTGCTGCCATAACCATGAGTGATAACACTGCGGCCAACTTACTTCTGACAACGATCGGAGGA
CCGAAGGAGCTAACCGCTTTTTTGCACAACATGGGGGATCATGTAACTCGCCTTGATCGTTGGGAACCGG
AGCTGAATGAAGCCATACCAAACGACGAGCGTGACACCACGATGCCTGTAGCAATGGCAACAACGTTGCG
CAAACTATTAACTGGCGAACTACTTACTCTAGCTTCCCGGCAACAATTAATAGACTGGATGGAGGCGGAT
AAAGTTGCAGGACCACTTCTGCGCTCGGCCCTTCCGGCTGGCTGGTTTATTGCTGATAAATCTGGAGCCG
GTGAGCGTGGGTCTCGCGGTATCATTGCAGCACTGGGGCCAGATGGTAAGCCCTCCCGTATCGTAGTTAT
CTACACGACGGGGAGTCAGGCAACTATGGATGAACGAAATAGACAGATCGCTGAGATAGGTGCCTCACTG
ATTAAGCATTGGTAACTGTCAGACCAAGTTTACTCATATATACTTTAGATTGATTTAAAACTTCATTTTT
AATTTAAAAGGATCTAGGTGAAGATCCTTTTTGATAATCTCATGACCAAAATCCCTTAACGTGAGTTTTC
GTTCCACTGAGCGTCAGACCCCGTAGAAAAGATCAAAGGATCTTCTTGAGATCCTTTTTTTCTGCGCGTA
ATCTGCTGCTTGCAAACAAAAAAACCACCGCTACCAGCGGTGGTTTGTTTGCCGGATCAAGAGCTACCAA
CTCTTTTTCCGAAGGTAACTGGCTTCAGCAGAGCGCAGATACCAAATACTGTTCTTCTAGTGTAGCCGTA
GTTAGGCCACCACTTCAAGAACTCTGTAGCACCGCCTACATACCTCGCTCTGCTAATCCTGTTACCAGTG
GCTGCTGCCAGTGGCGATAAGTCGTGTCTTACCGGGTTGGACTCAAGACGATAGTTACCGGATAAGGCGC
AGCGGTCGGGCTGAACGGGGGGTTCGTGCACACAGCCCAGCTTGGAGCGAACGACCTACACCGAACTGAG
ATACCTACAGCGTGAGCTATGAGAAAGCGCCACGCTTCCCGAAGGGAGAAAGGCGGACAGGTATCCGGTA
AGCGGCAGGGTCGGAACAGGAGAGCGCACGAGGGAGCTTCCAGGGGGAAACGCCTGGTATCTTTATAGTC
CTGTCGGGTTTCGCCACCTCTGACTTGAGCGTCGATTTTTGTGATGCTCGTCAGGGGGGCGGAGCCTATG
GAAAAACGCCAGCAACGCGGCCTTTTTACGGTTCCTGGCCTTTTGCTGGCCTTTTGCTCACATGTTCTTT
CCTGCGTTATCCCCTGATTCTGTGGATAACCGTATTACCGCCTTTGAGTGAGCTGATACCGCTCGCCGCA
GCCGAACGACCGAGCGCAGCGAGTCAGTGAGCGAGGAAGCGGAAG
