Features (pLannotate 1.2.2; 16 found; start..end, strand, type, name):
      2..94      +  CDS            lacI (fragment): lac repressor; lacI; The lac repressor binds to the lac operator to inhibit transcription in E. coli. This inhibition can be relieved by adding lactose or isopropyl-β-D-thiogalactopyranoside (IPTG).
    107..128     +  protein_bind   CAP binding site: CAP binding activates transcription in the presence of cAMP. E. coli catabolite activator protein
    143..173     +  promoter       lac promoter: promoter for the E. coli lac operon
    181..197     +  protein_bind   lac operator: The lac repressor binds to the lac operator to inhibit transcription in E. coli. This inhibition can be relieved by adding lactose or isopropyl-β-D-thiogalactopyranoside (IPTG). lac repressor encoded by lacI
    380..427     -  terminator     T7 terminator: transcription terminator for bacteriophage T7 RNA polymerase
    426..1909    -  ncRNA          SSU rRNA archaea: Accession: RF01959 - Archaeal small subunit ribosomal RNA
   1918..1936    -  promoter       T7 promoter: promoter for bacteriophage T7 RNA polymerase
   1939..2096    +  CDS            lacZα (fragment): LacZα fragment of β-galactosidase; lacZ fragment
   2105..2168    -  CDS            traJ (fragment): oriT-recognizing protein; traJ
   2201..2310    -  oriT           oriT: incP origin of transfer
   2505..2928    +  rep_origin     f1 ori (sequence partly withheld): f1 bacteriophage origin of replication; arrow indicates direction of (+) strand synthesis
   2941..3240    +  CDS            tnpA (fragment): TN5P_ECOLX - Also known as tnp. Experimental evidence at protein level: Swiss-Prot protein existence level 1. Mediates transposition of transposon Tn5 by a 'cut and paste' mechanism. First, the monomeric transposase binds the 19 bp inverted DNA repeats flanking the transposon. Then, dimerization of the DNA- bound transposase creates a synaptic DNA complex. After nicking of the first DNA strand, excision of the transposon proceeds through a series of intermediates. The transposase then mediates the insertion of the transposon at a new site by strand transfer. The activity of the wild- type tran
   3272..4063    +  CDS            neo: KKA2_KLEPN - Also known as kan, nptII. Experimental evidence at protein level: Swiss-Prot protein existence level 1. Resistance to kanamycin, neomycin, paromomycin, ribostamycin, butirosin and gentamicin B. From Klebsiella pneumoniae.
   4067..4083    +  promoter       AmpR promoter (fragment): bla
   4084..4944    +  CDS            AmpR: β-lactamase; bla; confers resistance to ampicillin, carbenicillin, and related antibiotics
   5115..5703    +  rep_origin     ori: high-copy-number ColE1/pMB1/pBR322/pUC origin of replication
>Addgene plasmid #245843 | DiapAR10 | addgene full sequence | sequence record 491168 | Addgene NGS Result
AGCGCCCAATACGCAAACCGCCTCTCCCCGCGCGTTGGCCGATTCATTAATGCAGCTGGCACGACAGGTT
TCCCGACTGGAAAGCGGGCAGTGAGCGCAACGCAATTAATGTGAGTTAGCTCACTCATTAGGCACCCCAG
GCTTTACACTTTATGCTTCCGGCTCGTATGTTGTGTGGAATTGTGAGCGGATAACAATTTCACACAGGAA
ACAGCTATGACCATGATTACGCCAAGCTTGGTACCGAGCTCGGATCCACTAGTAACGGCCGCCAGTGTGC
TGGAATTCGGCTTAAGCCGAATTCTGCAGATATCCATCACACTGGCGGCCGCTCGAGCATGCATCTAGAC
CATCACACTGGCGGCCGCTCGAGCATGCACAAAAAACCCCTCAAGACCCGTTTAGAGGCCCCAAGGGGTT
ATGCTAGGGAGGTGATCCGTCCGCAGGTTCCCCTACGGACACCTTGTTACAACTTAGCCCGCCTCGCAAA
ACTCAGAATCGCATCACTCCAATGAAATGAGGCTCATCCGAACTCTACTCGGCTGGCTTGATGGGCGGTG
TGTGCAAGGCGCAGGGACTTATTCACCGGAAGATAATGACTTCCGATTACTGGGGATTCCAACTTCACGA
GGGTGGGTTACAACCCTCGATCCGAACTGTGGTTGAGTTTTGGGGATTACCGTACCCTTTCGGGCTAGGA
ACTCATTGTCTCAACCATTGTATGCCGCGTGTAGCCCAGGAGATTCGGGCCATACAGATCTATCGTTGAC
CATTCCTTCCTCAGTGTTGCCACTGCAGTCCCATTAGAGTGCTCCTGTCAAAAGACAGAATTGCAACTAA
TGGCATGGGTCTCGCCCGTTGCCTGAGTTGACAGGACGCTTCATAGTACGAGCTGACGATGACCATACAA
CACCTCTCAGCGTGTCAGGAAAGCCCTTTAGACTGTCCATCATTCTACTGTCGCCCCTGGTGAGTTGTCT
GGCGTTTTATCCAATTAAACCGCAGCATCCACCCCTTGTAGTGCGCCCCCGCCAATTCCATTAAGTTTCA
CCCTTGCGAGTATACTTCCCAGGCGGTGGACTTAGCGCCTTCGCTTCGGCACCCCCGTACTACATGAGTA
CTAGGACACCTAGTCCACATCGTTTACGGCTGAGACTAACCGGGTATCTAATCCGGGTCGCTCCCTCAGC
TTTCGTGTCTCACCGTCAGGCTTGTCCTCGTGAAGCGCCTTCGCTACTGGTGGTCCTTCTGGGATCACAA
CATTTCACTGCTACCCCAGAAATTCCCTTCACGTCTACCAACCTCGAGTTTTAAAGTATCTTTGGCAAGC
CAATGGGTTAAGCCCCTTGATTTCACCAAAGACTATTAGAACCGGCTACACACGCTTTAGGCCCAATATA
AGGGGATACCACTTGTGCTGTACGTATTACCGCGGCGGCTGGCACGCATCTTACCCAGCACTTATTCGCC
AAGCTTTTTAGGCTTGGCAAAAGCTAGCAAGCTAGCACTCGAAGTCCCCCTGTCACGCTTTCGCGCATTG
CAGAGGTTTCGCGCCTGCTGCACCCCGTAGGGCTAGGGTCCTTATCTCAGTACCCTTCTCCGGGCTCCCT
CTCTCAAGGCCCGTACGGATCAAAGGTTTGGTGGGCAGTTACCCCGCCAACAGCCTAATCCGCCGCAGCC
TCATCCTCAAGCAAAGTGCTTGCATGGTGCACTTCATTTAAGCAAAGGAACATTCCAGTATCCTCTGCTT
ATAGAGCATTATGCCCAGTTTCCCGGGTTTTGCTCTTCTTGAGGGTAGATTAGCTACGTGTTACTGAGCA
GTACGCCAGAGCCCCCATAGCTGGACTCTTAGACTTGCATGGCTTAATCGGACTTCAATAGCAGTATCCG
CCAGCAGGATCAGCTGGAATAATTCGCCCTATAGTGAGTCGTATTACAATTCACTGGCCGTCGTTTTACA
ACGTCGTGACTGGGAAAACCCTGGCGTTACCCAACTTAATCGCCTTGCAGCACATCCCCCTTTCGCCAGC
TGGCGTAATAGCGAAGAGGCCCGCACCGATCGCCCTTCCCAACAGTTGCGCAGCCTGAATGGCGAATGGA
CGCGCTGGAAGGCAGTACACCTTGATAGGTGGGCTGCCCTTCCTGGTTGGCTTGGTTTCATCAGCCATCC
GCTTGCCCTCATCTGTTACGCCGGCGGTAGCCGGCCAGCCTCGCAGAGCAGGATTCCCGTTGAGCACCGC
CAGGTGCGAATAAGGGACAGTGAAGAAGGAACACCCGCTCGCGGGTGGGCCTACTTCACCTATCCTGCCC
GGCTGACGCCGTTGGATACACCAAGGAAAGTCTACACGAACCCTTTGGCAAAATCCTGTATATCGTGCGA
AAAAGGATGGATATACCGAAAAAATCGCTATAATGACCCCGAAGCAGGGTTATGCAGCGGAAAAGCGCTG
CTTCCCTGCTGTTTTGTGGAATATCTACCGACTGGAAACAGGCAAATGCAGGAA
[65 nt withheld, positions 2505-2569]
T
[53 nt withheld, positions 2571-2623]
C
[91 nt withheld, positions 2625-2715]
A
[49 nt withheld, positions 2717-2765]
CCTTTGACGTTGGAGTCCACGTTCTTT
[37 nt withheld, positions 2793-2829]
ACCCTATCTCGGTCTATTCTTTTGATTTATAAGGGATTTTGCCGATTTCGGCCTATTGGTTAAAAAATGA
GCTGATTTAACAAAAATTTAACGCGAATTTTAACAAAATTCAGGGCGCAAGGGCTGCTAAAGGAAGCGGA
ACACGTAGAAAGCCAGTCCGCAGAAACGGTGCTGACCCCGGATGAATGTCAGCTACTGGGCTATCTGGAC
AAGGGAAAACGCAAGCGCAAAGAGAAAGCAGGTAGCTTGCAGTGGGCTTACATGGCGATAGCTAGACTGG
GCGGTTTTATGGACAGCAAGCGAACCGGAATTGCCAGCTGGGGCGCCCTCTGGTAAGGTTGGGAAGCCCT
GCAAAGTAAACTGGATGGCTTTCTTGCCGCCAAGGATCTGATGGCGCAGGGGATCAAGATCTGATCAAGA
GACAGGATGAGGATCGTTTCGCATGATTGAACAAGATGGATTGCACGCAGGTTCTCCGGCCGCTTGGGTG
GAGAGGCTATTCGGCTATGACTGGGCACAACAGACAATCGGCTGCTCTGATGCCGCCGTGTTCCGGCTGT
CAGCGCAGGGGCGCCCGGTTCTTTTTGTCAAGACCGACCTGTCCGGTGCCCTGAATGAACTGCAGGACGA
GGCAGCGCGGCTATCGTGGCTGGCCACGACGGGCGTTCCTTGCGCAGCTGTGCTCGACGTTGTCACTGAA
GCGGGAAGGGACTGGCTGCTATTGGGCGAAGTGCCGGGGCAGGATCTCCTGTCATCCCACCTTGCTCCTG
CCGAGAAAGTATCCATCATGGCTGATGCAATGCGGCGGCTGCATACGCTTGATCCGGCTACCTGCCCATT
CGACCACCAAGCGAAACATCGCATCGAGCGAGCACGTACTCGGATGGAAGCCGGTCTTGTCGATCAGGAT
GATCTGGACGAAGAGCATCAGGGGCTCGCGCCAGCCGAACTGTTCGCCAGGCTCAAGGCGCGCATGCCCG
ACGGCGAGGATCTCGTCGTGACCCATGGCGATGCCTGCTTGCCGAATATCATGGTGGAAAATGGCCGCTT
TTCTGGATTCATCGACTGTGGCCGGCTGGGTGTGGCGGACCGCTATCAGGACATAGCGTTGGCTACCCGT
GATATTGCTGAAGAGCTTGGCGGCGAATGGGCTGACCGCTTCCTCGTGCTTTACGGTATCGCCGCTCCCG
ATTCGCAGCGCATCGCCTTCTATCGCCTTCTTGACGAGTTCTTCTGAATTGAAAAAGGAAGAGTATGAGT
ATTCAACATTTCCGTGTCGCCCTTATTCCCTTTTTTGCGGCATTTTGCCTTCCTGTTTTTGCTCACCCAG
AAACGCTGGTGAAAGTAAAAGATGCTGAAGATCAGTTGGGTGCACGAGTGGGTTACATCGAACTGGATCT
CAACAGCGGTAAGATCCTTGAGAGTTTTCGCCCCGAAGAACGTTTTCCAATGATGAGCACTTTTAAAGTT
CTGCTATGTGGCGCGGTATTATCCCGTATTGACGCCGGGCAAGAGCAACTCGGTCGCCGCATACACTATT
CTCAGAATGACTTGGTTGAGTACTCACCAGTCACAGAAAAGCATCTTACGGATGGCATGACAGTAAGAGA
ATTATGCAGTGCTGCCATAACCATGAGTGATAACACTGCGGCCAACTTACTTCTGACAACGATCGGAGGA
CCGAAGGAGCTAACCGCTTTTTTGCACAACATGGGGGATCATGTAACTCGCCTTGATCGTTGGGAACCGG
AGCTGAATGAAGCCATACCAAACGACGAGCGTGACACCACGATGCCTGTAGCAATGGCAACAACGTTGCG
CAAACTATTAACTGGCGAACTACTTACTCTAGCTTCCCGGCAACAATTAATAGACTGGATGGAGGCGGAT
AAAGTTGCAGGACCACTTCTGCGCTCGGCCCTTCCGGCTGGCTGGTTTATTGCTGATAAATCTGGAGCCG
GTGAGCGTGGGTCTCGCGGTATCATTGCAGCACTGGGGCCAGATGGTAAGCCCTCCCGTATCGTAGTTAT
CTACACGACGGGGAGTCAGGCAACTATGGATGAACGAAATAGACAGATCGCTGAGATAGGTGCCTCACTG
ATTAAGCATTGGTAACTGTCAGACCAAGTTTACTCATATATACTTTAGATTGATTTAAAACTTCATTTTT
AATTTAAAAGGATCTAGGTGAAGATCCTTTTTGATAATCTCATGACCAAAATCCCTTAACGTGAGTTTTC
GTTCCACTGAGCGTCAGACCCCGTAGAAAAGATCAAAGGATCTTCTTGAGATCCTTTTTTTCTGCGCGTA
ATCTGCTGCTTGCAAACAAAAAAACCACCGCTACCAGCGGTGGTTTGTTTGCCGGATCAAGAGCTACCAA
CTCTTTTTCCGAAGGTAACTGGCTTCAGCAGAGCGCAGATACCAAATACTGTTCTTCTAGTGTAGCCGTA
GTTAGGCCACCACTTCAAGAACTCTGTAGCACCGCCTACATACCTCGCTCTGCTAATCCTGTTACCAGTG
GCTGCTGCCAGTGGCGATAAGTCGTGTCTTACCGGGTTGGACTCAAGACGATAGTTACCGGATAAGGCGC
AGCGGTCGGGCTGAACGGGGGGTTCGTGCACACAGCCCAGCTTGGAGCGAACGACCTACACCGAACTGAG
ATACCTACAGCGTGAGCTATGAGAAAGCGCCACGCTTCCCGAAGGGAGAAAGGCGGACAGGTATCCGGTA
AGCGGCAGGGTCGGAACAGGAGAGCGCACGAGGGAGCTTCCAGGGGGAAACGCCTGGTATCTTTATAGTC
CTGTCGGGTTTCGCCACCTCTGACTTGAGCGTCGATTTTTGTGATGCTCGTCAGGGGGGCGGAGCCTATG
GAAAAACGCCAGCAACGCGGCCTTTTTACGGTTCCTGGCCTTTTGCTGGCCTTTTGCTCACATGTTCTTT
CCTGCGTTATCCCCTGATTCTGTGGATAACCGTATTACCGCCTTTGAGTGAGCTGATACCGCTCGCCGCA
GCCGAACGACCGAGCGCAGCGAGTCAGTGAGCGAGGAAGCGGAAG
