>Addgene plasmid #245843 | DiapAR10 | depositor full sequence | sequence record 483401 | Full Sequence
ATTCCAGCTGATCCTGCTGGCGGATACTGCTATTGAAGTCCGATTAAGCCATGCAAGTCTAAGAGTCCAG
CTATGGGGGCTCTGGCGTACTGCTCAGTAACACGTAGCTAATCTACCCTCAAGAAGAGCAAAACCCGGGA
AACTGGGCATAATGCTCTATAAGCAGAGGATACTGGAATGTTCCTTTGCTTAAATGAAGTGCACCATGCA
AGCACTTTGCTTGAGGATGAGGCTGCGGCGGATTAGGCTGTTGGCGGGGTAACTGCCCACCAAACCTTTG
ATCCGTACGGGCCTTGAGAGAGGGAGCCCGGAGAAGGGTACTGAGATAAGGACCCTAGCCCTACGGGGTG
CAGCAGGCGCGAAACCTCTGCAATGCGCGAAAGCGTGACAGGGGGACTTCGAGTGCTAGCTTGCTAGCTT
TTGCCAAGCCTAAAAAGCTTGGCGAATAAGTGCTGGGTAAGATGCGTGCCAGCCGCCGCGGTAATACGTA
CAGCACAAGTGGTATCCCCTTATATTGGGCCTAAAGCGTGTGTAGCCGGTTCTAATAGTCTTTGGTGAAA
TCAAGGGGCTTAACCCATTGGCTTGCCAAAGATACTTTAAAACTCGAGGTTGGTAGACGTGAAGGGAATT
TCTGGGGTAGCAGTGAAATGTTGTGATCCCAGAAGGACCACCAGTAGCGAAGGCGCTTCACGAGGACAAG
CCTGACGGTGAGACACGAAAGCTGAGGGAGCGACCCGGATTAGATACCCGGTTAGTCTCAGCCGTAAACG
ATGTGGACTAGGTGTCCTAGTACTCATGTAGTACGGGGGTGCCGAAGCGAAGGCGCTAAGTCCACCGCCT
GGGAAGTATACTCGCAAGGGTGAAACTTAATGGAATTGGCGGGGGCGCACTACAAGGGGTGGATGCTGCG
GTTTAATTGGATAAAACGCCAGACAACTCACCAGGGGCGACAGTAGAATGATGGACAGTCTAAAGGGCTT
TCCTGACACGCTGAGAGGTGTTGTATGGTCATCGTCAGCTCGTACTATGAAGCGTCCTGTCAACTCAGGC
AACGGGCGAGACCCATGCCATTAGTTGCAATTCTGTCTTTTGACAGGAGCACTCTAATGGGACTGCAGTG
GCAACACTGAGGAAGGAATGGTCAACGATAGATCTGTATGGCCCGAATCTCCTGGGCTACACGCGGCATA
CAATGGTTGAGACAATGAGTTCCTAGCCCGAAAGGGTACGGTAATCCCCAAAACTCAACCACAGTTCGGA
TCGAGGGTTGTAACCCACCCTCGTGAAGTTGGAATCCCCAGTAATCGGAAGTCATTATCTTCCGGTGAAT
AAGTCCCTGCGCCTTGCACACACCGCCCATCAAGCCAGCCGAGTAGAGTTCGGATGAGCCTCATTTCATT
GGAGTGATGCGATTCTGAGTTTTGCGAGGCGGGCTAAGTTGTAACAAGGTGTCCGTAGGGGAACCTGCGG
ACGGATCACCTCC
